>Addgene plasmid #176842 | pRibo-APEX2m | addgene full sequence | sequence record 348178 | Addgene NGS Result
ACTCCGTTGTAGTGCCTGTGGTGGCATCCGTGGCGCGGCCGCGGTACCAGATCTTTAAATCTAGAGGTGA
CCACAACGCGCCCGCTTTGATCGGGGACGTCTGCGGCCGACCATTTACGGGTCTTGTTGTCGTTGGCGGT
CATGGGCCGAACATACTCACCCGGATCGGAGGGCCGAGGACAAGGTCGAACGAGGGGCATGACCCGGTGC
GGGGCTTCTTGCACTCGGCATAGGCGAGTGCTAAGAATAACGTTGGCACTCGCGACCGGGATACGACTCA
CTATAGGTACCGGTGATACCAGCATCGTCTTGATGCCCTTGGCAGCACCCTGCTAAGGAGGCAACAAGAT
GCATATGGGCAAGAGCTACCCGACCGTCAGCGCCGACTACCAGGACGCCGTGGAGAAGGCCAAGAAGAAG
CTGCGCGGCTTCATCGCCGAGAAGCGGTGCGCCCCGCTGATGCTGCGCCTGGCGTTCCACAGCGCGGGCA
CCTTCGACAAGGGCACCAAGACCGGCGGCCCGTTCGGCACCATCAAGCACCCGGCGGAGCTGGCGCACAG
CGCCAACAACGGCCTGGACATCGCGGTCCGGCTGCTGGAGCCGCTGAAGGCGGAGTTCCCGATCCTGAGC
TACGCCGACTTCTACCAGCTGGCGGGCGTCGTGGCCGTCGAGGTGACCGGCGGCCCGAAGGTGCCGTTCC
ACCCGGGCCGGGAGGACAAGCCGGAGCCGCCGCCGGAGGGCCGCCTGCCGGACCCGACCAAGGGCTCGGA
CCACCTGCGGGACGTCTTCGGCAAGGCGATGGGCCTGACCGACCAGGACATCGTGGCCCTGAGCGGCGGC
CACACCATCGGCGCGGCCCACAAGGAGCGCAGCGGCTTCGAGGGCCCGTGGACCAGCAACCCGCTGATCT
TCGACAACTCGTACTTCACCGAGCTGCTGAGCGGCGAGAAGGAAGGCCTGCTGCAGCTGCCGAGCGACAA
GGCGCTGCTGAGCGACCCGGTCTTCCGGCCCCTGGTGGACAAGTACGCGGCCGACGAGGACGCCTTCTTC
GCCGACTACGCCGAGGCCCACCAGAAGCTGTCCGAGCTGGGCTTCGCCGACGCCAAGCTTATCGATGTCG
ACGTAGTTAACTAGCGTACGATCGACTGCCAGGCATCAAATAAAACGAAAGGCTCAGTCGAAAGACTGGG
CCTTTCGTTTTATGCCATCATGGCCGCGGTGATCAGCTAGCCACCTGACGTCGGGGGGGGGGGAAAGCCA
CGTTGTGTCTCAAAATCTCTGATGTTACATTGCACAAGATAAAAATATATCATCATGAACAATAAAACTG
TCTGCTTACATAAACAGTAATACAAGGGGTGTTATGAGCCATATTCAACGGGAAACGTCTTGCTCGAGGC
CGCGATTAAATTCCAACATGGATGCTGATTTATATGGGTATAAATGGGCTCGCGATAATGTCGGGCAATC
AGGTGCGACAATCTATCGCTTGTATGGGAAGCCCCATGCGCCAGAGTTGTTTCTGAAACATGGCAAAGGT
AGCGTTGCCAATGATGTTACAGATGAGATGGTCAGACTAAACTGGCTGACGGAATTTATGCCTCTTCCGA
CCATCAAGCATTTTATCCGTACTCCTGATGATGCATGGTTACTCACCACTGCGATCCCCGGGAAAACAGC
ATTCCAGGTATTAGAAGAATATCCTGATTCAGGTGAAAATATTGTTGATGCGCTGGCAGTGTTCCTGCGC
CGGTTGCATTCGATTCCTGTTTGTAATTGTCCTTTTAACAGCGATCGCGTATTTCGTCTCGCTCAGGCGC
AATCACGAATGAATAACGGTTTGGTTGATGCGAGTGATTTTGATGACGAGCGTAATGGCTGGCCTGTTGA
ACAAGTCTGGAAAGAAATGCATAATCTTTTGCCATTCTCACCGGATTCAGTCGTCACTCATGGTGATTTC
TCACTTGATAACCTTATTTTTGACGAGGGGAAATTAATAGGTTGTATTGATGTTGGACGAGTCGGAATCG
CAGACCGATACCAGGATCTTGCCATCCTATGGAACTGCCTCGGTGAGTTTTCTCCTTCATTACAGAAACG
GCTTTTTCAAAAATATGGTATTGATAATCCTGATATGAATAAATTGCAGTTTCATTTGATGCTCGATGAG
TTTTTCTAATCAGAATTGGTTAATTGGTTGTAACACTGGCAGAGCATTACGCTGACTTGACGGGACGGCG
GCTTTGTTGAATAAATCGAACTTTTGCTGAGTTGAAGGATCAGATCACGCATCTTCCCGACAACGCAGAC
CGTTCCGTGGCAAAGCAAAAGTTCAAAATCACCAACTGGTCCACCTACAACAAAGCTCTCACCAACCGTG
GCTCCCTCACTTTCTGGCTGGATGATGGGGCGATTCAGGCCTGGTATGAGTCAGCAACACCTTCTTCACG
AGGCAGACCTCACTAGTTCCATGAGCGTCAGACCCCGTAGAAAAGATCAAAGGATCTTCTTGAGATCCTT
TTTTTCTGCGCGTAATCTGCTGCTTGCAAACAAAAAAACCACCGCTACCAGCGGTGGTTTGTTTGCCGGA
TCAAGAGCTACCAACTCTTTTTCCGAAGGTAACTGGCTTCAGCAGAGCGCAGATACCAAATACTGTCCTT
CTAGTGTAGCCGTAGTTAGGCCACCACTTCAAGAACTCTGTAGCACCGCCTACATACCTCGCTCTGCTAA
TCCTGTTACCAGTGGCTGCTGCCAGTGGCGATAAGTCGTGTCTTACCGGGTTGGACTCAAGACGATAGTT
ACCGGATAAGGCGCAGCGGTCGGGCTGAACGGGGGGTTCGTGCACACAGCCCAGCTTGGAGCGAACGACC
TACACCGAACTGAGATACCTACAGCGTGAGCTATGAGAAAGCGCCACGCTTCCCGAGGGGAGAAAGGCGG
ACAGGTATCCGGTAAGCGGCAGGGTCGGAACAGGAGAGCGCACGAGGGAGCTTCCAGGGGGAAACGCCTG
GTATCTTTATAGTCCTGTCGGGTTTCGCCACCTCTGACTTGAGCGTCGATTTTTGTGATGCTCGTCAGGG
GGGCGGAGCCTATGGAAAAACGCCAGCAACGCGGCCTTTTTACGGTTCCTGGCCTTTTGCTGGCCTTTTG
CTCACATGTTCTTTCCTGCGTTATCCCCTGATTCTGTGGATAACCGTATTACCGCCTTTGAGTGAGCTGA
TACCGCTCGCCGCAGCCGAACGACCGAGCGCAACGCGTGAGCCCACCAGCTCCGTAAGTTCGGGCGCTGT
GTGGCTCGTACCCGCGCATTCAGGCGGCAGGGGGTCTAACGGGTCTAAGGCGGCGTGTACGGCCGCCACA
GCGGCTCTCAGCGGCCCGGAAACGTCCTCGAAACGACGCATGTGTTCCTCCTGGTTGGTACAGGTGGTTG
GGGGTGCTCGGCTGTCGCTGGTGTTCCACCACCAGGGCTCGACGGGAGAGCGGGGGAGTGTGCAGTTGTG
GGGTGGCCCCTCAGCGAAATATCTGACTTGGAGCTCGTGTCGGACCATACACCGGTGATTAATCGTGGTC
TACTACCAAGCGTGAGCCACGTCGCCGACGAATTTGAGCAGCTCTGGCTGCCGTACTGGCCGCTGGCAAG
CGACGATCTGCTCGAGGGGATCTACCGCCAAAGCCGCGCGTCGGCCCTAGGCCGCCGGTACATCGAGGCG
AACCCAACAGCGCTGGCAAACCTGCTGGTCGTGGACGTAGACCATCCAGACGCAGCGCTCCGAGCGCTCA
GCGCCCGGGGGTCCCATCCGCTGCCCAACGCGATCGTGGGCAATCGCGCCAACGGCCACGCACACGCAGT
GTGGGCACTCAACGCCCCTGTTCCACGCACCGAATACGCGCGGCGTAAGCCGCTCGCATACATGGCGGCG
TGCGCCGAAGGCCTTCGGCGCGCCGTCGATGGCGACCGCAGTTACTCAGGCCTCATGACCAAAAACCCCG
GCCACATCGCCTGGGAAACGGAATGGCTCCACTCAGATCTCTACACACTCAGCCACATCGAGGCCGAGCT
CGGCGCGAACATGCCACCGCCGCGCTGGCGTCAGCAGACCACGTACAAAGCGGCTCCGACGCCGCTAGGG
CGGAATTGCGCACTGTTCGATTCCGTCAGGTTGTGGGCCTATCGTCCCGCCCTCATGCGGATCTACCTGC
CGACCCGGAACGTGGACGGACTCGGCCGCGCGATCTATGCCGAGTGCCACGCGCGAAACGCCGAATTTCC
GTGCAACGACGTGTGTCCCGGACCGCTACCGGACAGCGAGGTCCGCGCCATCGCCAACAGCATTTGGCGT
TGGATCACAACCAAGTCGCGCATTTGGGCGGACGGGATCGTGGTCTACGAGGCCACACTCAGTGCGCGCC
AGTCGGCCATCTCGCGGAAGGGCGCAGCAGCGCGCACGGCGGCGAGCACAGTTGCGCGGCGCGCAAAGTC
CGCGTCAGCCATGGAGGCATTGCTATGAGCGACGGCTACAGCGACGGCTACAACCGGCAGCCGACTGTCC
GCAAAAAGCGGCGCGTGACCGCCGCCGAAGGCGCTCGAATCACCGGACTATCCGAACGCCACGTCGTCCG
GCTCGTGGCGCAGGAACGCAGCGAGTGGCTCGCCGAGCAGGCTGCACGCCGCGAACGCATCCGCGCCTAT
CACGACGACGAGGGCCACTCTTGGCCGCAAACGGCCAAACATTTCGGGCTGCATCTGGACACCGTTAAGC
GACTCGGCTATCGGGCGAGGAAAGAGCGTGCGGCAGAACAGGAAGCGGCTCAAAAGGCCCACAACGAAGC
CGACAATCCACCGCTGTTCTAACGCAATTGGGGAGCGGGTGTCGCGGGGGTTCCGTGGGGGGTTCCGTTG
CAACGGGTCGGACAGGTAAAAGTCCTGGTAGACGCTAGTTTTCTGGTTTGGGCCATGCCTGTCTCGTTGC
GTGTTTCGTTGCGCCCGTTTTGAATACCAGCCAGACGAGACGGGGTTCTACGAATCTTGGTCGATACCAA
GCCATTTCCGCTGAATATCGGGGAGCTCACCGCCAGAATCGGTGGTTGTGGTGATGTACGTGGCGA
Features (pLannotate 1.2.2; 6 found; start..end, strand, type, name):
    271..287     +  promoter       T7 promoter (fragment): promoter for bacteriophage T7 RNA polymerase
    355..1104    +  CDS            APX1: APX1_PEA - Also known as APPX1. Experimental evidence at protein level: Swiss-Prot protein existence level 1. Plays a key role in hydrogen peroxide removal. From Pisum sativum (Garden pea).
   1157..1203    +  terminator     rrnB T1 terminator: transcription terminator T1 from the E. coli rrnB gene
   1364..2179    +  CDS            KanR: aminoglycoside phosphotransferase; aph(3')-Ia; confers resistance to kanamycin in bacteria or G418 (Geneticin®) in eukaryotes
   2320..2463    +  CDS            TRA2_ECOLX (fragment): Protein predicted: Swiss-Prot protein existence level 4. Required for transposition of transposon Tn903. From Escherichia coli.
   2510..3098    +  rep_origin     ori: high-copy-number ColE1/pMB1/pBR322/pUC origin of replication
