[The description below was written by a language model from this plasmid's Addgene catalogue record and pLannotate feature annotations shown in this document.]
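Description:
pRibo-APEX2m is a bacterial expression plasmid built on the pMV261 backbone, an E. coli–mycobacteria shuttle vector, and is described in the record as a multi-copy episomal plasmid for mycobacteria. It is about 5.1 kb (5,077 bp catalogued; the sequenced record is 5,106 nt). Propagation in E. coli relies on a ColE1/pMB1-type origin, and selection in both hosts comes from a kanamycin resistance gene (aph(3')-Ia), next to which a small remnant of the Tn903 transposase is detected. The automated feature table does not annotate a mycobacterial replicon. Roughly 2 kb downstream of the E. coli origin is unannotated, and this is presumably where the element responsible for episomal maintenance in mycobacteria lies, though the record does not identify it.

The payload is APEX2m, the engineered ascorbate peroxidase APEX2 recoded with mycobacterial codon usage. The annotation software matches this open reading frame to a pea cytosolic ascorbate peroxidase (APX1), a homology call reflecting the plant peroxidase ancestry of the enzyme. Expression is driven by pRibo, an hsp60-based promoter coupled to a theophylline-responsive "on" riboswitch, so the protein is produced only when theophylline is supplied. This promoter and riboswitch region is not annotated as such; only a short T7 promoter-like fragment is flagged upstream of the coding sequence. An rrnB T1 terminator follows the gene.

The construct is intended for inducible production of APEX2 in fast- and slow-growing mycobacteria for peroxidase-mediated proximity labelling, in which the enzyme generates short-lived reactive radicals that tag neighbouring proteins for later enrichment and identification.
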