Addgene plasmid #176842: pRibo-APEX2m
Purpose: Expression of APEX2 from a codon-optimized gene (multi-copy episomal plasmid)
Depositing lab: Jessica Seeliger. Depositing organization: Stony Brook University. Publication: Optimized APEX2 peroxidase-mediated proximity labeling in fast- and slow-growing mycobacteria. Ahamed M, Jaisinghani N, Li M, Winkeler I, Silva S, Previti ML, Seeliger JC. Methods Enzymol. 2022;664:267-289. doi: 10.1016/bs.mie.2021.11.021. Epub 2021 Dec 30. PubMed 35331378.
Backbone
  Vector backbone: pMV261
  Backbone manufacturer: Jeffery Cox Lab
  Backbone size w/o insert (bp): 4487
  Total vector size (bp): 5077
  Vector type: Bacterial Expression
Growth in bacteria
  Bacterial resistance: Kanamycin, 50 μg/mL
  Growth temperature: 37°C
  Growth strain: DH5alpha
  Growth instructions: In mycobacteria use 2mM Theophylline for bacterial expression.
  Copy number: Low Copy
Gene/Insert
  Gene/Insert name: pRibo-APEX2m (alt names: pRibo aka.; hsp60 based theophylline (on) riboswitch promotor; APEX2m aka.; ascorbate peroxidase 2 (codon optimized for mycobacteria))
  Species: mycobacteria
  Insert size (bp): 1040
  Promoter: pRibo, theophilline riboswitch inducible hsp60 promoter
  Cloning method: Ligation Independent Cloning
  Sequencing primers: 5′ CGTTGTAGTGCTTGTGGTGG; 3′ CTAGCTGATCACCGCGGCCATGATGGC
Resource information
  A portion of this plasmid was derived from a plasmid made by: Apex2 sequence from Alice Ting was codon optimized for mycobacteria and ordered from Genewiz for cloning.
Terms and licenses: Academic/Nonprofit Terms; Industry Terms: Not Available to Industry
How to cite: pRibo-APEX2m was a gift from Jessica Seeliger (Addgene plasmid # 176842 ; http://n2t.net/addgene:176842 ; RRID:Addgene_176842)
