>Addgene plasmid #176842 | pRibo-APEX2m | depositor partial sequence | sequence record 343166 | Insert
TCTAGAGGTGACCACAACGCGCCCGCTTTGATCGGGGACGTCTGCGGCCGACCATTTACGGGTCTTGTTG
TCGTTGGCGGTCATGGGCCGAACATACTCACCCGGATCGGAGGGCCGAGGACAAGGTCGAACGAGGGGCA
TGACCCGGTGCGGGGCTTCTTGCACTCGGCATAGGCGAGTGCTAAGAATAACGTTGGCACTCGCGACCGG
GATACGACTCACTATAGGTACCGGTGATACCAGCATCGTCTTGATGCCCTTGGCAGCACCCTGCTAAGGA
GGCAACAAGATGCATATGGGCAAGAGCTACCCGACCGTCAGCGCCGACTACCAGGACGCCGTGGAGAAGG
CCAAGAAGAAGCTGCGCGGCTTCATCGCCGAGAAGCGGTGCGCCCCGCTGATGCTGCGCCTGGCGTTCCA
CAGCGCGGGCACCTTCGACAAGGGCACCAAGACCGGCGGCCCGTTCGGCACCATCAAGCACCCGGCGGAG
CTGGCGCACAGCGCCAACAACGGCCTGGACATCGCGGTCCGGCTGCTGGAGCCGCTGAAGGCGGAGTTCC
CGATCCTGAGCTACGCCGACTTCTACCAGCTGGCGGGCGTCGTGGCCGTCGAGGTGACCGGCGGCCCGAA
GGTGCCGTTCCACCCGGGCCGGGAGGACAAGCCGGAGCCGCCGCCGGAGGGCCGCCTGCCGGACCCGACC
AAGGGCTCGGACCACCTGCGGGACGTCTTCGGCAAGGCGATGGGCCTGACCGACCAGGACATCGTGGCCC
TGAGCGGCGGCCACACCATCGGCGCGGCCCACAAGGAGCGCAGCGGCTTCGAGGGCCCGTGGACCAGCAA
CCCGCTGATCTTCGACAACTCGTACTTCACCGAGCTGCTGAGCGGCGAGAAGGAAGGCCTGCTGCAGCTG
CCGAGCGACAAGGCGCTGCTGAGCGACCCGGTCTTCCGGCCCCTGGTGGACAAGTACGCGGCCGACGAGG
ACGCCTTCTTCGCCGACTACGCCGAGGCCCACCAGAAGCTGTCCGAGCTGGGCTTCGCCGACGCCAAGCT
TATCGATGTCGACGTAGTTAACTAGCGTACGATCGACTGCCAGGCATCAAATAAAACGAAAGGCTCAGTC
GAAAG
